Addgene plasmid #221085: pTomatoSlicer
Purpose: (Empty Backbone) Dual-color splicing reporter expressing eGFP and tdTomato from the CMV early enhancer/chicken ß-actin (CAGGS) promoter.
Depositing lab: Chaolin Zhang. Depositing organization: Columbia University. Publication: CRISPR-dCas13d-based deep screening of proximal and distal splicing-regulatory elements. Recinos Y, Ustianenko D, Yeh YT, Wang X, Jacko M, Yesantharao LV, Wu Q, Zhang C. Nat Commun. 2024 May 7;15(1):3839. doi: 10.1038/s41467-024-47140-8. PubMed 38714659.
Backbone
  Vector backbone: Unknown
  Modifications to backbone: Contains eGFP-IRES (from Aequorea victoria) and tdTomato.
  Vector type: Mammalian Expression
Growth in bacteria
  Bacterial resistance: Ampicillin, 100 μg/mL
  Growth temperature: 37°C
  Growth strain: NEB Stable
  Copy number: Unknown
Gene/Insert
  Cloning method: Gibson Cloning
Terms and licenses: Academic/Nonprofit Terms; Industry Terms: Not Available to Industry
How to cite: pTomatoSlicer was a gift from Chaolin Zhang (Addgene plasmid # 221085 ; http://n2t.net/addgene:221085 ; RRID:Addgene_221085)
