[The description below was written by a language model from this plasmid's Addgene catalogue record and pLannotate feature annotations shown in this document.]
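Description:
pTomatoSlicer is an 8.6 kb mammalian expression plasmid deposited as an empty backbone for building dual-color fluorescent splicing reporters. The parental backbone is recorded as unknown, but the annotated features show a pCAGGS-like architecture. It is maintained in E. coli through a high-copy ColE1/pUC-type origin and selected with ampicillin via the β-lactamase gene. An SV40 origin with an adjacent SV40 poly(A) signal is also present, along with remnants of lac regulatory sequences and a T3 promoter that appear to be cloning-vector leftovers.

The expression unit lies on the reverse strand and is driven by the CAGGS promoter: the CMV immediate-early enhancer, the chicken β-actin promoter, and the chicken β-actin/rabbit β-globin chimeric intron, which spans the sequence origin. Downstream come an EGFP coding sequence (matched by the annotation tool to an EGFP variant), an EMCV IRES, and mammalian codon-optimized tdTomato, so that both fluorescent proteins can be translated from one transcript. After tdTomato the table shows a second, β-globin/immunoglobulin chimeric intron, a WPRE that enhances transcript expression, a short multiple-cloning-site fragment, and bGH and rabbit β-globin polyadenylation signals. Small β-globin coding fragments flank parts of the cassette.

No test exon or minigene insert is recorded. Users are expected to introduce a splicing cassette of interest, with Gibson assembly listed as the cloning method. The record does not state the insertion site or how alternative splicing changes the ratio of green to red signal. The associated work concerns dCas13d-based screening of splicing-regulatory elements, consistent with use as a fluorescence readout of exon inclusion in transfected mammalian cells.
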