Features (pLannotate 1.2.2; 25 found; start..end, strand, type, name):
    282..563     -  promoter       chicken β-actin promoter: No description available
    565..944     -  enhancer       CMV enhancer: human cytomegalovirus immediate early enhancer
    975..1079    +  promoter       AmpR promoter: bla
   1080..1940    +  CDS            AmpR: β-lactamase; bla; confers resistance to ampicillin, carbenicillin, and related antibiotics
   2111..2699    +  rep_origin     ori: high-copy-number ColE1/pMB1/pBR322/pUC origin of replication
   2882..2936    +  CDS            lacI (fragment): lac repressor; lacI; The lac repressor binds to the lac operator to inhibit transcription in E. coli. This inhibition can be relieved by adding lactose or isopropyl-β-D-thiogalactopyranoside (IPTG).
   2938..3072    -  polyA_signal   SV40 poly(A) signal: SV40 polyadenylation signal
   3092..3227    -  rep_origin     SV40 ori: SV40 origin of replication
   3251..3273    -  promoter       SV40 promoter (fragment): SV40 enhancer and early promoter
   3280..3319    +  CDS            lacI (fragment): lac repressor; lacI; The lac repressor binds to the lac operator to inhibit transcription in E. coli. This inhibition can be relieved by adding lactose or isopropyl-β-D-thiogalactopyranoside (IPTG).
   3332..3353    +  protein_bind   CAP binding site: CAP binding activates transcription in the presence of cAMP. E. coli catabolite activator protein
   3368..3398    +  promoter       lac promoter: promoter for the E. coli lac operon
   3406..3422    +  protein_bind   lac operator: The lac repressor binds to the lac operator to inhibit transcription in E. coli. This inhibition can be relieved by adding lactose or isopropyl-β-D-thiogalactopyranoside (IPTG). lac repressor encoded by lacI
   3807..3862    -  polyA_signal   β-globin poly(A) signal: rabbit β-globin polyadenylation signal (Gil and Proudfoot, 1987)
   3933..4007    -  CDS            HBB (fragment): HBB_PONPY - Experimental evidence at transcript level: Swiss-Prot protein existence level 2. Involved in oxygen transport from the lung to the various peripheral tissues. From Pongo pygmaeus (Bornean orangutan).
   4066..4084    +  promoter       T3 promoter: promoter for bacteriophage T3 RNA polymerase
   4180..4291    -  polyA_signal   bGH poly(A) signal: bovine growth hormone polyadenylation signal
   4304..4320    -  misc_feature   MCS (fragment): pUC18/19 multiple cloning site
   4324..4912    -  misc_feature   WPRE: woodchuck hepatitis virus posttranscriptional regulatory element
   4921..5053    -  intron         chimeric intron: chimera between introns from human β-globin and immunoglobulin heavy chain genes
   5076..6503    -  CDS            tdTomato: tandem dimeric (pseudo-monomeric) derivative of DsRed (Shaner et al., 2004) mammalian codon-optimized
   6526..6988    -  misc_feature   IRES: internal ribosome entry site (IRES) of the encephalomyocarditis virus (EMCV)
   7120..7803    -  CDS            (3-F)Tyr-EGFP: (3-F)Tyr-EGFP is a basic (constitutively fluorescent) green fluorescent protein published in 2004, derived from Aequorea victoria.
   7816..7872    -  CDS            HBB (fragment): HBB_LEPEU - Experimental evidence at protein level: Swiss-Prot protein existence level 1. Involved in oxygen transport from the lung to the various peripheral tissues. From Lepus europaeus (European hare).
   7870..281     -  intron         chimeric intron (across the origin): chimera between introns from chicken β-actin and rabbit β-globin
>Addgene plasmid #221085 | pTomatoSlicer | addgene full sequence | sequence record 441281 | Addgene NGS Result
AGCGCGGAGCCGCACGCGGCGCTCCCCACGCACACACACACGCACGCACCCCCCGAGCCGCTCCCCCCGC
ACAAAGGGCCCTCCCGGAGCCCCTCAAGGCTTTCACGCAGCCACAGAAAAGAAACAAGCCGTCATTAAAC
CAAGCGCTAATTACAGCCCGGAGGAGAAGGGCCGTCCCGCCCGCTCACCTGTGGGAGTAACGCGGTCAGT
CAGAGCCGGGGCGGGCGGCGCGAGGCGGCGGCGGAGCGGGGCACGGGGCGAAGGCAGCGCGCAGCGACTC
CCGCCCGCCGCGCGCTTCGCTTTTTATAGGGCCGCCGCCGCCGCCGCCTCGCCATAAAAGGAAACTTTCG
GAGCGCGCCGCTCTGATTGGCTGCCGCCGCACCTCTCCGCCTCGCCCCCCCCCCCCCCCCCCCCCCCCCC
CCCCCGCCCCGCCGGCCGCCCCCCCCCCCCCCCCCCCGCCCCCATCGCTGCACAAAATAATTAAAAAATA
AATAAATACAAAATTGGGGGTGGGGAGGGGGGGGAGATGGGGAGAGTGAAGCAGAACGTGGGGCTCACCT
CGACCATGGTAATAGCGATGACTAATACGTAGATGTACTGCCAAGTAGGAAAGTCCCATAAGGTCATGTA
CTGGGCATAATGCCAGGCGGGCCATTTACCGTCATTGACGTCAATAGGGGGCGTACTTGGCATATGATAC
ACTTGATGTACTGCCAAGTGGGCAGTTTACCGTAAATACTCCACCCATTGACGTCAATGGAAAGTCCCTA
TTGGCGTTACTATGGGAACATACGTCATTATTGACGTCAATGGGCGGGGGTCGTTGGGCGGTCAGCCAGG
CGGGCCATTTACCGTAAGTTATGTAACGCGGAACTCCATATATGGGCTATGAACTAATGACCCCGTAATT
GATTACTATTAATAACTAGTCAATAATCAATGTCGACCCAGGTGGCACTTTTCGGGGAAATGTGCGCGGA
ACCCCTATTTGTTTATTTTTCTAAATACATTCAAATATGTATCCGCTCATGAGACAATAACCCTGATAAA
TGCTTCAATAATATTGAAAAAGGAAGAGTATGAGTATTCAACATTTCCGTGTCGCCCTTATTCCCTTTTT
TGCGGCATTTTGCCTTCCTGTTTTTGCTCACCCAGAAACGCTGGTGAAAGTAAAAGATGCTGAAGATCAG
TTGGGTGCACGAGTGGGTTACATCGAACTGGATCTCAACAGCGGTAAGATCCTTGAGAGTTTTCGCCCCG
AAGAACGTTTTCCAATGATGAGCACTTTTAAAGTTCTGCTATGTGGCGCGGTATTATCCCGTATTGACGC
CGGGCAAGAGCAACTCGGTCGCCGCATACACTATTCTCAGAATGACTTGGTTGAGTACTCACCAGTCACA
GAAAAGCATCTTACGGATGGCATGACAGTAAGAGAATTATGCAGTGCTGCCATAACCATGAGTGATAACA
CTGCGGCCAACTTACTTCTGACAACGATCGGAGGACCGAAGGAGCTAACCGCTTTTTTGCACAACATGGG
GGATCATGTAACTCGCCTTGATCGTTGGGAACCGGAGCTGAATGAAGCCATACCAAACGACGAGCGTGAC
ACCACGATGCCTGTAGCAATGGCAACAACGTTGCGCAAACTATTAACTGGCGAACTACTTACTCTAGCTT
CCCGGCAACAATTAATAGACTGGATGGAGGCGGATAAAGTTGCAGGACCACTTCTGCGCTCGGCCCTTCC
GGCTGGCTGGTTTATTGCTGATAAATCTGGAGCCGGTGAGCGTGGGTCTCGCGGTATCATTGCAGCACTG
GGGCCAGATGGTAAGCCCTCCCGTATCGTAGTTATCTACACGACGGGGAGTCAGGCAACTATGGATGAAC
GAAATAGACAGATCGCTGAGATAGGTGCCTCACTGATTAAGCATTGGTAACTGTCAGACCAAGTTTACTC
ATATATACTTTAGATTGATTTAAAACTTCATTTTTAATTTAAAAGGATCTAGGTGAAGATCCTTTTTGAT
AATCTCATGACCAAAATCCCTTAACGTGAGTTTTCGTTCCACTGAGCGTCAGACCCCGTAGAAAAGATCA
AAGGATCTTCTTGAGATCCTTTTTTTCTGCGCGTAATCTGCTGCTTGCAAACAAAAAAACCACCGCTACC
AGCGGTGGTTTGTTTGCCGGATCAAGAGCTACCAACTCTTTTTCCGAAGGTAACTGGCTTCAGCAGAGCG
CAGATACCAAATACTGTTCTTCTAGTGTAGCCGTAGTTAGGCCACCACTTCAAGAACTCTGTAGCACCGC
CTACATACCTCGCTCTGCTAATCCTGTTACCAGTGGCTGCTGCCAGTGGCGATAAGTCGTGTCTTACCGG
GTTGGACTCAAGACGATAGTTACCGGATAAGGCGCAGCGGTCGGGCTGAACGGGGGGTTCGTGCACACAG
CCCAGCTTGGAGCGAACGACCTACACCGAACTGAGATACCTACAGCGTGAGCTATGAGAAAGCGCCACGC
TTCCCGAAGGGAGAAAGGCGGACAGGTATCCGGTAAGCGGCAGGGTCGGAACAGGAGAGCGCACGAGGGA
GCTTCCAGGGGGAAACGCCTGGTATCTTTATAGTCCTGTCGGGTTTCGCCACCTCTGACTTGAGCGTCGA
TTTTTGTGATGCTCGTCAGGGGGGCGGAGCCTATGGAAAAACGCCAGCAACGCGGCCTTTTTACGGTTCC
TGGCCTTTTGCTGGCCTTTTGCTCACATGTTCTTTCCTGCGTTATCCCCTGATTCTGTGGATAACCGTAT
TACCGCCTTTGAGTGAGCTGATACCGCTCGCCGCAGCCGAACGACCGAGCGCAGCGAGTCAGTGAGCGAG
GAAGCGGAAGAGCGCCCAATACGCAAACCGCCTCTCCCCGCGCGTTGGCCGATTCATTAATGCAGCGGAT
CCAGACATGATAAGATACATTGATGAGTTTGGACAAACCACAACTAGAATGCAGTGAAAAAAATGCTTTA
TTTGTGAAATTTGTGATGCTATTGCTTTATTTGTAACCATTATAAGCTGCAATAAACAAGTTAGCTTTTT
GCAAAAGCCTAGGCCTCCAAAAAAGCCTCCTCACTACTTCTGGAATAGCTCAGAGGCCGAGGCGGCCTCG
GCCTCTGCATAAATAAAAAAAATTAGTCAGCCATGGGGCGGAGAATGGGCGGAACTGGGCGGAGTTAGGG
GCGGGATGGGCGGAGTTAGGGGCGGGACTATGGTTGCTGACTAATTGAGATGCGGATCCGCTGGCACGAC
AGGTTTCCCGACTGGAAAGCGGGCAGTGAGCGCAACGCAATTAATGTGAGTTAGCTCACTCATTAGGCAC
CCCAGGCTTTACACTTTATGCTTCCGGCTCGTATGTTGTGTGGAATTGTGAGCGGATAACAATTTCACAC
AGGAAACAGCTATGACCATGATTACGCCAAGCTTGGGCTGCAGGTCGAGGGATCTCCATAAGAGAAGAGG
GACAGCTATGACTGGGAGTAGTCAGGAGAGGAGGAAAAATCTGGCTAGTAAAACATGTAAGGAAAATTTT
AGGGATGTTAAAGAAAAAAATAACACAAAACAAAATATAAAAAAAATCTAACCTCAAGTCAAGGCTTTTC
TATGGAATAAGGAATGGACAGCAGGGGGCTGTTTCATATACTGATGACCTCTTTATAGCCAACCTTTGTT
CATGGCAGCCAGCATATGGGCATATGTTGCCAAACTCTAAACCAAATACTCATTCTGATGTTTTAAATGA
TTTGCCCTCCCATATGTCCTTCCGAGTGAGAGACACAAAAAATTCCAACACACTATTGCAATGAAAATAA
ATTTCCTTTATTAGCCAGAAGTCAGATGCTCAAGGGGCTTCATGATGTCCCCATAATTTTTGGCAGAGGG
AAAAAGATCTCAGTGGTATTTGTGAGCCAGGGCATTGGCCACACCAGCCACCACCTTCTGATAGGCAGCC
TGCACCTGAGGAGTGAATTAGCGGATAACAATTTCACACAGGAAACAGCTATGACCATGATTACGCCAAG
CGCGCAATTAACCCTCACTAAAGGGAACAAAAGCTGGGCTATTGTCTTCCCAATCCTCCCCCTTGCTGTC
CTGCCCCACCCCACCCCCCAGAATAGAATGACACCTACTCAGACAATGCGATGCAATTTCCTCATTTTAT
TAGGAAAGGACAGTGGGAGTGGCACCTTCCAGGGTCAAGGAAGGCACGGGGGAGGGGCAAACAACAGATG
GCTGGCAACTAGAAGGCACAGTCGAGGCTGATCGTACCGAGCTCGAATTCCAGGCGGGGAGGCGGCCCAA
AGGGAGATCCGACTCGTCTGAGGGCGAAGGCGAAGACGCGGAAGAGGCCGCAGAGCCGGCAGCAGGCCGC
GGGAAGGAAGGTCCGCTGGATTGAGGGCCGAAGGGACGTAGCAGAAGGACGTCCCGCGCAGAATCCAGGT
GGCAACACAGGCGAGCAGCCATGGAAAGGACGTCAGCTTCCCCGACAACACCACGGAATTGTCAGTGCCC
AACAGCCGAGCCCCTGTCCAGCAGCGGGCAAGGCAGGCGGCGATGAGTTCCGCCGTGGCAATAGGGAGGG
GGAAAGCGAAAGTCCCGGAAAGGAGCTGACAGGTGGTGGCAATGCCCCAACCAGTGGGGGTTGCGTCAGC
AAACACAGTGCACACCACGCCACGTTGCCTGACAACGGGCCACAACTCCTCATAAAGAGACAGCAACCAG
GATTTATACAAGGAGGAGAAAATGAAAGCCATACGGGAAGCAATAGCATGATACAAAGGCATTAAAGCAG
CGTATCCACATAGCGTAAAAGGAGCAACATAGTTAAGAATACCAGTCAATCTTTCACAAATTTTGTAATC
CAGAGGTTGATTGTCGACACCTGTGGAGAGAAAGGCAAAGTGGATGTCAGTAAGACCAATAGGTGCCTAT
CAGAAACGCAAGAGTCTTCTCTGTCTCGACAAGCCCAGTTTCTATTGGTCTCCTTAAACCTGTCTTGTAA
CCTTGATACTTACCTGCGGCCTCGAGTTACTTAAGCTACTTGTACAGCTCGTCCATGCCGTACAGGAACA
GGTGGTGGCGGCCCTCGGAGCGCTCGTACTGTTCCACGATGGTGTAGTCCTCGTTGTGGGAGGTGATGTC
CAGCTTGGTGTCCACGTAGTAGTAGCCGGGCAGTTGCACGGGCTTCTTGGCCATGTAGATGGTCTTGAAC
TCCACCAGGTAGTGGCCGCCGTCCTTCAGCTTCAGGGCCTGGTGGATCTCGCCCTTCAGCACGCCGTCGC
GGGGGTACAGGCGCTCGGTGGAGGCCTCCCAGCCCATGGTCTTCTTCTGCATTACGGGGCCGTCGGGGGG
GAAGTTGGTGCCGCGCATCTTCACCTTGTAGATCAGCGTGCCGTCCTGCAGGGAGGAGTCCTGGGTCACG
GTCACCAGACCGCCGTCCTCGAAGTTCATCACGCGCTCCCACTTGAAGCCCTCGGGGAAGGACAGCTTCT
TGTAATCGGGGATGTCGGCGGGGTGCTTCACGTACGCCTTGGAGCCGTACATGAACTGGGGGGACAGGAT
GTCCCAGGCGAAGGGCAGGGGGCCGCCCTTGGTCACCTTCAGCTTGGCGGTCTGGGTGCCCTCGTAGGGG
CGGCCCTCGCCCTCGCCCTCGATCTCGAACTCGTGGCCGTTCATGGAGCCCTCCATGCGCACCTTGAAGC
GCATGAACTCTTTGATGACGGCCATGTTGTTGTCCTCGGAGGAGGCGGTGCCGGAGCTGCCGCTGCCGGT
GCTGCCGGTGCCATGCCCCAGGAACAGGTGGTGGCGGCCCTCGGAGCGCTCGTACTGTTCCACGATGGTG
TAGTCCTCGTTGTGGGAGGTGATGTCCAGCTTGGTGTCCACGTAGTAGTAGCCGGGCAGTTGCACGGGCT
TCTTGGCCATGTAGATGGTCTTGAACTCCACCAGGTAGTGGCCGCCGTCCTTCAGCTTCAGGGCCTGGTG
GATCTCGCCCTTCAGCACGCCGTCGCGGGGGTACAGGCGCTCGGTGGAGGCCTCCCAGCCCATGGTCTTC
TTCTGCATTACGGGGCCGTCGGGGGGGAAGTTGGTGCCGCGCATCTTCACCTTGTAGATCAGCGTGCCGT
CCTGCAGGGAGGAGTCCTGGGTCACGGTCACCAGACCGCCGTCCTCGAAGTTCATCACGCGCTCCCACTT
GAAGCCCTCGGGGAAGGACAGCTTCTTGTAATCGGGGATGTCGGCGGGGTGCTTCACGTACGCCTTGGAG
CCGTACATGAACTGGGGGGACAGGATGTCCCAGGCGAAGGGCAGGGGGCCGCCCTTGGTCACCTTCAGCT
TGGCGGTCTGGGTGCCCTCGTAGGGGCGGCCCTCGCCCTCGCCCTCGATCTCGAACTCGTGGCCGTTCAT
GGAGCCCTCCATGCGCACCTTGAAGCGCATGAACTCTTTGATGACCTCCTCGCCCTTGCTCACGCTAGCC
ATGGTTGTGGCCATATTATCATCGTGTTTTTCAAAGGAAAACCACGTCCCCGTGGTTCGGGGGGCCTAGA
CGTTTTTTTAACCTCGACTAAACACATGTAAAGCATGTGCACCGAGGCCCCAGATCAGATCCCATACAAT
GGGGTACCTTCTGGGCATCCTTCAGCCCCTTGTTGAATACGCTTGAGGAGAGCCATTTGACTCTTTCCAC
AACTATCCAACTCACAACGTGGCACTGGGGTTGTGCCGCCTTTGCAGGTGTATCTTATACACGTGGCTTT
TGGCCGCAGAGGCACCTGTCGCCAGGTGGGGGGTTCCGCTGCCTGCAAAGGGTCGCTACAGACGTTGTTT
GTCTTCAAGAAGCTTCCAGAGGAACTGCTTCCTTCACGACATTCAACAGACCTTGCATTCCTTTGGCGAG
AGGGGAAAGACCCCTAGGAATGCTCGTCAAGAAGACAGGGCCAGGTTTCCGGGCCCTCACATTGCCAAAA
GACGGCAATATGGTGGAAAATAACATATAGACAAACGCACACCGGCCTTATTCCAAGCGGCTTCGGCCAG
TAACGTTAGGGGGGGGGGAGGGAGAGGGGCGGAATTTCTAGATCCGGTGGATCCCGGCGGCGGTCACGAA
CTCCAGCAGGACCATGTGATCGCGCTTCTCGTTGGGGTCTTTGCTCAGGGCGGACTGGGTGCTCAGGTAG
TGGTTGTCGGGCAGCAGCACGGGGCCGTCGCCGATGGGGGTGTTCTGCTGGTAGTGGTCGGCGAGCTGCA
CGCTGCCGTCCTCGATGTTGTGGCGGATCTTGAAGTTCACCTTGATGCCGTTCTTCTGCTTGTCGGCCAT
GATATAGACGTTGTGGCTGTTGTAGTTGTACTCCAGCTTGTGCCCCAGGATGTTGCCGTCCTCCTTGAAG
TCGATGCCCTTCAGCTCGATGCGGTTCACCAGGGTGTCGCCCTCGAACTTCACCTCGGCGCGGGTCTTGT
AGTTGCCGTCGTCCTTGAAGAAGATGGTGCGCTCCTGGACGTAGCCTTCGGGCATGGCGGACTTGAAGAA
GTCGTGCTGCTTCATGTGGTCGGGGTAGCGGCTGAAGCACTGCACGCCGTAGGTCAGGGTGGTCACGAGG
GTGGGCCAGGGCACGGGCAGCTTGCCGGTGGTGCAGATGAACTTCAGGGTCAGCTTGCCGTAGGTGGCAT
CGCCCTCGCCCTCGCCGGACACGCTGAACTTGTGGCCGTTTACGTCGCCGTCCAGCTCGACCAGGATGGG
CACCACCCCGGTGAACAGCTCCTCGCCCTTGCTCACCATGGTACCGAATTCTTTGCCAAAATGATGAGAC
AGCACAATAACCAGCACGTTGCCCAGGAGCTGTAGGAAAAAGAAGAAGGCATGAACATGGTTAGCAGAGG
CTCTAGAGCCGCCGGTCACACGCCAGAAGCCGAACCCCGCCCTGCCCCGTCCCCCCCGAAGGCAGCCGTC
CCCCCGCGGACAGCCCCGAGGCTGGAGAGGGAGAAGGGGACGGCGGCGCGGCGACGCACGAAGGCCCTCC
CCGCCCATTTCCTTCCTGCCGGCGCCGCACCGCTTCGCCCCGCGCCCGCTAGAGGGGGTGCGGCGGCGCC
TCCCAGATTTCGGCTCCGCACAGATTTGGGACAAAGGAAGTCCCTGCGCCCTCTCGCACGATTACCATAA
AAGGCAATGGCTGCGGCTCGCCGCGCCTCGACAGCCGCCGGCGCTCCGGGGGCCGCCGCGCCCCTCCCCC
GAGCCCTCCCCGGCCCGAGGCGGCCCCGCCCCGCCCGGCACCCCCACCTGCCGCCACCCCCCGCCCGGCA
CGGCGAGCCCCGCGCCACGCCCCGTACGGAGCCCCGCACCCGAAGCCGGGCCGTGCTCAGCAACTCGGGG
AGGGGGGTGCAGGGGGGGTTGCAGCCCGACCGACGCGCCCACACCCCCTGCTCACCCCCCCACGCACACA
CCCCGCACGCAGCCTTTGTTCCCCTCGCAGCCCCCCCCGCACCGCGGGGCACCGCCCCCGGCCGCGCTCC
CCTCGCGCACACTGCGGAGCGCACAAAGCCCCGCGCCGCGCCCGCAGCGCTCACAGCCGCCGGGC
